>Addgene plasmid #77306 | NPR1 gRNA (BRDN0001148927) | addgene full sequence | sequence record 187504 | Addgene Assembled Sequence
CCCGGGTGCAAAGATGGATAAAGTTTTAAACAGAGAGGAATCTTTGCAGCTAATGGACCTTCTAGGTCTT
GAAAGGAGTGGGAATTGGCTCCGGTGCCCGTCAGTGGGCAGAGCGCACATCGCCCACAGTCCCCGAGAAG
TTGGGGGGAGGGGTCGGCAATTGATCCGGTGCCTAGAGAAGGTGGCGCGGGGTAAACTGGGAAAGTGATG
TCGTGTACTGGCTCCGCCTTTTTCCCGAGGGTGGGGGAGAACCGTATATAAGTGCAGTAGTCGCCGTGAA
CGTTCTTTTTCGCAACGGGTTTGCCGCCAGAACACAGGTAAGTGCCGTGTGTGGTTCCCGCGGGCCTGGC
CTCTTTACGGGTTATGGCCCTTGCGTGCCTTGAATTACTTCCACCTGGCTGCAGTACGTGATTCTTGATC
CCGAGCTTCGGGTTGGAAGTGGGTGGGAGAGTTCGAGGCCTTGCGCTTAAGGAGCCCCTTCGCCTCGTGC
TTGAGTTGAGGCCTGGCCTGGGCGCTGGGGCCGCCGCGTGCGAATCTGGTGGCACCTTCGCGCCTGTCTC
GCTGCTTTCGATAAGTCTCTAGCCATTTAAAATTTTTGATGACCTGCTGCGACGCTTTTTTTCTGGCAAG
ATAGTCTTGTAAATGCGGGCCAAGATCTGCACACTGGTATTTCGGTTTTTGGGGCCGCGGGCGGCGACGG
GGCCCGTGCGTCCCAGCGCACATGTTCGGCGAGGCGGGGCCTGCGAGCGCGGCCACCGAGAATCGGACGG
GGGTAGTCTCAAGCTGGCCGGCCTGCTCTGGTGCCTGGCCTCGCGCCGCCGTGTATCGCCCCGCCCTGGG
CGGCAAGGCTGGCCCGGTCGGCACCAGTTGCGTGAGCGGAAAGATGGCCGCTTCCCGGCCCTGCTGCAGG
GAGCTCAAAATGGAGGACGCGGCGCTCGGGAGAGCGGGCGGGTGAGTCACCCACACAAAGGAAAAGGGCC
TTTCCGTCCTCAGCCGTCGCTTCATGTGACTCCACGGAGTACCGGGCGCCGTCCAGGCACCTCGATTAGT
TCTCGAGCTTTTGGAGTACGTCGTCTTTAGGTTGGGGGGAGGGGTTTTATGCGATGGAGTTTCCCCACAC
TGAGTGGGTGGAGACTGAAGTTAGGCCAGCTTGGCACTTGATGTAATTCTCCTTGGAATTTGCCCTTTTT
GAGTTTGGATCTTGGTTCATTCTCAAGCCTCAGACAGTGGTTCAAAGTTTTTTTCTTCCATTTCAGGTGT
CGTGACGTACGGCCACCATGACCGAGTACAAGCCCACGGTGCGCCTCGCCACCCGCGACGACGTCCCCAG
GGCCGTACGCACCCTCGCCGCCGCGTTCGCCGACTACCCCGCCACGCGCCACACCGTCGATCCGGACCGC
CACATCGAGCGGGTCACCGAGCTGCAAGAACTCTTCCTCACGCGCGTCGGGCTCGACATCGGCAAGGTGT
GGGTCGCGGACGACGGCGCCGCCGTGGCGGTCTGGACCACGCCGGAGAGCGTCGAAGCGGGGGCGGTGTT
CGCCGAGATCGGCCCGCGCATGGCCGAGTTGAGCGGTTCCCGGCTGGCCGCGCAGCAACAGATGGAAGGC
CTCCTGGCGCCGCACCGGCCCAAGGAGCCCGCGTGGTTCCTGGCCACCGTCGGAGTCTCGCCCGACCACC
AGGGCAAGGGTCTGGGCAGCGCCGTCGTGCTCCCCGGAGTGGAGGCGGCCGAGCGCGCCGGGGTGCCCGC
CTTCCTGGAGACCTCCGCGCCCCGCAACCTCCCCTTCTACGAGCGGCTCGGCTTCACCGTCACCGCCGAC
GTCGAGGTGCCCGAAGGACCGCGCACCTGGTGCATGACCCGCAAGCCCGGTGCCTGAACGCGTTAAGTCG
ACAATCAACCTCTGGATTACAAAATTTGTGAAAGATTGACTGGTATTCTTAACTATGTTGCTCCTTTTAC
GCTATGTGGATACGCTGCTTTAATGCCTTTGTATCATGCTATTGCTTCCCGTATGGCTTTCATTTTCTCC
TCCTTGTATAAATCCTGGTTGCTGTCTCTTTATGAGGAGTTGTGGCCCGTTGTCAGGCAACGTGGCGTGG
TGTGCACTGTGTTTGCTGACGCAACCCCCACTGGTTGGGGCATTGCCACCACCTGTCAGCTCCTTTCCGG
GACTTTCGCTTTCCCCCTCCCTATTGCCACGGCGGAACTCATCGCCGCCTGCCTTGCCCGCTGCTGGACA
GGGGCTCGGCTGTTGGGCACTGACAATTCCGTGGTGTTGTCGGGGAAATCATCGTCCTTTCCTTGGCTGC
TCGCCTGTGTTGCCACCTGGATTCTGCGCGGGACGTCCTTCTGCTACGTCCCTTCGGCCCTCAATCCAGC
GGACCTTCCTTCCCGCGGCCTGCTGCCGGCTCTGCGGCCTCTTCCGCGTCTTCGCCTTCGCCCTCAGACG
AGTCGGATCTCCCTTTGGGCCGCCTCCCCGCGTCGACTTTAAGACCAATGACTTACAAGGCAGCTGTAGA
TCTTAGCCACTTTTTAAAAGAAAAGGGGGGACTGGAAGGGCTAATTCACTCCCAACGAAGACAAGATCTG
CTTTTTGCTTGTACTGGGTCTCTCTGGTTAGACCAGATCTGAGCCTGGGAGCTCTCTGGCTAACTAGGGA
ACCCACTGCTTAAGCCTCAATAAAGCTTGCCTTGAGTGCTTCAAGTAGTGTGTGCCCGTCTGTTGTGTGA
CTCTGGTAACTAGAGATCCCTCAGACCCTTTTAGTCAGTGTGGAAAATCTCTAGCAGTACGTATAGTAGT
TCATGTCATCTTATTATTCAGTATTTATAACTTGCAAAGAAATGAATATCAGAGAGTGAGAGGAACTTGT
TTATTGCAGCTTATAATGGTTACAAATAAAGCAATAGCATCACAAATTTCACAAATAAAGCATTTTTTTC
ACTGCATTCTAGTTGTGGTTTGTCCAAACTCATCAATGTATCTTATCATGTCTGGCTCTAGCTATCCCGC
CCCTAACTCCGCCCATCCCGCCCCTAACTCCGCCCAGTTCCGCCCATTCTCCGCCCCATGGCTGACTAAT
TTTTTTTATTTATGCAGAGGCCGAGGCCGCCTCGGCCTCTGAGCTATTCCAGAAGTAGTGAGGAGGCTTT
TTTGGAGGCCTAGGGACGTACCCAATTCGCCCTATAGTGAGTCGTATTACGCGCGCTCACTGGCCGTCGT
TTTACAACGTCGTGACTGGGAAAACCCTGGCGTTACCCAACTTAATCGCCTTGCAGCACATCCCCCTTTC
GCCAGCTGGCGTAATAGCGAAGAGGCCCGCACCGATCGCCCTTCCCAACAGTTGCGCAGCCTGAATGGCG
AATGGG
[124 nt withheld, positions 3367-3490]
C
[91 nt withheld, positions 3492-3582]
A
[49 nt withheld, positions 3584-3632]
CCTTTGACGTTGGAGTCCACGTTCTTT
[37 nt withheld, positions 3660-3696]
ACCCTATCTCGGTCTATTCTTTTGATTTATAAGGGATTTTGCCGATTTCGGCCTATTGGTTAAAAAATGA
GCTGATTTAACAAAAATTTAACGCGAATTTTAACAAAATATTAACGCTTACAATTTAGGTGGCACTTTTC
GGGGAAATGTGCGCGGAACCCCTATTTGTTTATTTTTCTAAATACATTCAAATATGTATCCGCTCATGAG
ACAATAACCCTGATAAATGCTTCAATAATATTGAAAAAGGAAGAGTATGAGTATTCAACATTTCCGTGTC
GCCCTTATTCCCTTTTTTGCGGCATTTTGCCTTCCTGTTTTTGCTCACCCAGAAACGCTGGTGAAAGTAA
AAGATGCTGAAGATCAGTTGGGTGCACGAGTGGGTTACATCGAACTGGATCTCAACAGCGGTAAGATCCT
TGAGAGTTTTCGCCCCGAAGAACGTTTTCCAATGATGAGCACTTTTAAAGTTCTGCTATGTGGCGCGGTA
TTATCCCGTATTGACGCCGGGCAAGAGCAACTCGGTCGCCGCATACACTATTCTCAGAATGACTTGGTTG
AGTACTCACCAGTCACAGAAAAGCATCTTACGGATGGCATGACAGTAAGAGAATTATGCAGTGCTGCCAT
AACCATGAGTGATAACACTGCGGCCAACTTACTTCTGACAACGATCGGAGGACCGAAGGAGCTAACCGCT
TTTTTGCACAACATGGGGGATCATGTAACTCGCCTTGATCGTTGGGAACCGGAGCTGAATGAAGCCATAC
CAAACGACGAGCGTGACACCACGATGCCTGTAGCAATGGCAACAACGTTGCGCAAACTATTAACTGGCGA
ACTACTTACTCTAGCTTCCCGGCAACAATTAATAGACTGGATGGAGGCGGATAAAGTTGCAGGACCACTT
CTGCGCTCGGCCCTTCCGGCTGGCTGGTTTATTGCTGATAAATCTGGAGCCGGTGAGCGTGGGTCTCGCG
GTATCATTGCAGCACTGGGGCCAGATGGTAAGCCCTCCCGTATCGTAGTTATCTACACGACGGGGAGTCA
GGCAACTATGGATGAACGAAATAGACAGATCGCTGAGATAGGTGCCTCACTGATTAAGCATTGGTAACTG
TCAGACCAAGTTTACTCATATATACTTTAGATTGATTTAAAACTTCATTTTTAATTTAAAAGGATCTAGG
TGAAGATCCTTTTTGATAATCTCATGACCAAAATCCCTTAACGTGAGTTTTCGTTCCACTGAGCGTCAGA
CCCCGTAGAAAAGATCAAAGGATCTTCTTGAGATCCTTTTTTTCTGCGCGTAATCTGCTGCTTGCAAACA
AAAAAACCACCGCTACCAGCGGTGGTTTGTTTGCCGGATCAAGAGCTACCAACTCTTTTTCCGAAGGTAA
CTGGCTTCAGCAGAGCGCAGATACCAAATACTGTTCTTCTAGTGTAGCCGTAGTTAGGCCACCACTTCAA
GAACTCTGTAGCACCGCCTACATACCTCGCTCTGCTAATCCTGTTACCAGTGGCTGCTGCCAGTGGCGAT
AAGTCGTGTCTTACCGGGTTGGACTCAAGACGATAGTTACCGGATAAGGCGCAGCGGTCGGGCTGAACGG
GGGGTTCGTGCACACAGCCCAGCTTGGAGCGAACGACCTACACCGAACTGAGATACCTACAGCGTGAGCT
ATGAGAAAGCGCCACGCTTCCCGAAGGGAGAAAGGCGGACAGGTATCCGGTAAGCGGCAGGGTCGGAACA
GGAGAGCGCACGAGGGAGCTTCCAGGGGGAAACGCCTGGTATCTTTATAGTCCTGTCGGGTTTCGCCACC
TCTGACTTGAGCGTCGATTTTTGTGATGCTCGTCAGGGGGGCGGAGCCTATGGAAAAACGCCAGCAACGC
GGCCTTTTTACGGTTCCTGGCCTTTTGCTGGCCTTTTGCTCACATGTTCTTTCCTGCGTTATCCCCTGAT
TCTGTGGATAACCGTATTACCGCCTTTGAGTGAGCTGATACCGCTCGCCGCAGCCGAACGACCGAGCGCA
GCGAGTCAGTGAGCGAGGAAGCGGAAGAGCGCCCAATACGCAAACCGCCTCTCCCCGCGCGTTGGCCGAT
TCATTAATGCAGCTGGCACGACAGGTTTCCCGACTGGAAAGCGGGCAGTGAGCGCAACGCAATTAATGTG
AGTTAGCTCACTCATTAGGCACCCCAGGCTTTACACTTTATGCTTCCGGCTCGTATGTTGTGTGGAATTG
TGAGCGGATAACAATTTCACACAGGAAACAGCTATGACCATGATTACGCCAAGCGCGCAATTAACCCTCA
CTAAAGGGAACAAAAGCTGGAGCTGCAAGCTTAATGTAGTCTTATGCAATACTCTTGTAGTCTTGCAACA
TGGTAACGATGAGTTAGCAACATGCCTTACAAGGAGAGAAAAAGCACCGTGCATGCCGATTGGTGGAAGT
AAGGTGGTACGATCGTGCCTTATTAGGAAGGCAACAGACGGGTCTGACATGGATTGGACGAACCACTGAA
TTGCCGCATTGCAGAGATATTGTATTTAAGTGCCTAGCTCGATACATAAACGGGTCTCTCTGGTTAGACC
AGATCTGAGCCTGGGAGCTCTCTGGCTAACTAGGGAACCCACTGCTTAAGCCTCAATAAAGCTTGCCTTG
AGTGCTTCAAGTAGTGTGTGCCCGTCTGTTGTGTGACTCTGGTAACTAGAGATCCCTCAGACCCTTTTAG
TCAGTGTGGAAAATCTCTAGCAGTGGCGCCCGAACAGGGACTTGAAAGCGAAAGGGAAACCAGAGGAGCT
CTCTCGACGCAGGACTCGGCTTGCTGAAGCGCGCACGGCAAGAGGCGAGGGGCGGCGACTGGTGAGTACG
CCAAAAATTTTGACTAGCGGAGGCTAGAAGGAGAGAGATGGGTGCGAGAGCGTCAGTATTAAGCGGGGGA
GAATTAGATCGCGATGGGAAAAAATTCGGTTAAGGCCAGGGGGAAAGAAAAAATATAAATTAAAACATAT
AGTATGGGCAAGCAGGGAGCTAGAACGATTCGCAGTTAATCCTGGCCTGTTAGAAACATCAGAAGGCTGT
AGACAAATACTGGGACAGCTACAACCATCCCTTCAGACAGGATCAGAAGAACTTAGATCATTATATAATA
CAGTAGCAACCCTCTATTGTGTGCATCAAAGGATAGAGATAAAAGACACCAAGGAAGCTTTAGACAAGAT
AGAGGAAGAGCAAAACAAAAGTAAGACCACCGCACAGCAAGCGGCCGCTGATCTTCAGACCTGGAGGAGG
AGATATGAGGGACAATTGGAGAAGTGAATTATATAAATATAAAGTAGTAAAAATTGAACCATTAGGAGTA
GCACCCACCAAGGCAAAGAGAAGAGTGGTGCAGAGAGAAAAAAGAGCAGTGGGAATAGGAGCTTTGTTCC
TTGGGTTCTTGGGAGCAGCAGGAAGCACTATGGGCGCAGCGTCAATGACGCTGACGGTACAGGCCAGACA
ATTATTGTCTGGTATAGTGCAGCAGCAGAACAATTTGCTGAGGGCTATTGAGGCGCAACAGCATCTGTTG
CAACTCACAGTCTGGGGCATCAAGCAGCTCCAGGCAAGAATCCTGGCTGTGGAAAGATACCTAAAGGATC
AACAGCTCCTGGGGATTTGGGGTTGCTCTGGAAAACTCATTTGCACCACTGCTGTGCCTTGGAATGCTAG
TTGGAGTAATAAATCTCTGGAACAGATTTGGAATCACACGACCTGGATGGAGTGGGACAGAGAAATTAAC
AATTACACAAGCTTAATACACTCCTTAATTGAAGAATCGCAAAACCAGCAAGAAAAGAATGAACAAGAAT
TATTGGAATTAGATAAATGGGCAAGTTTGTGGAATTGGTTTAACATAACAAATTGGCTGTGGTATATAAA
ATTATTCATAATGATAGTAGGAGGCTTGGTAGGTTTAAGAATAGTTTTTGCTGTACTTTCTATAGTGAAT
AGAGTTAGGCAGGGATATTCACCATTATCGTTTCAGACCCACCTCCCAACCCCGAGGGGACCCAGAGAGG
GCCTATTTCCCATGATTCCTTCATATTTGCATATACGATACAAGGCTGTTAGAGAGATAATTAGAATTAA
TTTGACTGTAAACACAAAGATATTAGTACAAAATACGTGACGTAGAAAGTAATAATTTCTTGGGTAGTTT
GCAGTTTTAAAATTATGTTTTAAAATGGACTATCATATGCTTACCGTAACTTGAAAGTATTTCGATTTCT
TGGCTTTATATATCTTGTGGAAAGGACGAAACACCGCGACCGCCTCAATATTACGGGTTTTAGAGCTAGA
AATAGCAAGTTAAAATAAGGCTAGTCCGTTATCAACTTGAAAAAGTGGCACCGAGTCGGTGCTTTTTTAA
GCTTGGCGTAACTAGATCTTGAGACAAATGGCAGTATTCATCCACAATTTTAAAAGAAAAGGGGGGATTG
GGGGGTACAGTGCAGGGGAAAGAATAGTAGACATAATAGCAACAGACATACAAACTAAAGAATTACAAAA
ACAAATTACAAAAATTCAAAATTTTCGGGTTTATTACAGGGACAGCAGAGATCCACTTTGGCGCCGGCTC
GAGGGGG
Features (pLannotate 1.2.2; 29 found; start..end, strand, type, name):
     14..80      +  CDS            small t antigen (fragment): SV40 (simian virus 40) small t antigen
    106..317     +  promoter       EF-1α core promoter: core promoter for human elongation factor EF-1α
    318..1256    +  intron         EF-1α intron A: intron upstream of the start codon of human EF-1α
   1278..1877    +  CDS            PuroR (fragment): puromycin N-acetyltransferase; pac from Streptomyces; confers resistance to puromycin
   1893..2481    +  misc_feature   WPRE: woodchuck hepatitis virus posttranscriptional regulatory element
   2532..2551    +  misc_feature   cPPT/CTS (fragment): central polypurine tract and central termination sequence of HIV-1
   2553..2786    +  LTR            3' LTR (ΔU3): self-inactivating 3' long terminal repeat (LTR) from HIV-1
   2864..2985    +  polyA_signal   SV40 poly(A) signal: SV40 polyadenylation signal
   3025..3160    +  rep_origin     SV40 ori: SV40 origin of replication
   3181..3199    -  promoter       T7 promoter: promoter for bacteriophage T7 RNA polymerase
   3207..3362    +  CDS            lacZα (fragment): LacZα fragment of β-galactosidase; lacZ fragment
   3367..3795    +  rep_origin     f1 ori (sequence partly withheld): f1 bacteriophage origin of replication; arrow indicates direction of (+) strand synthesis
   3848..3952    +  promoter       AmpR promoter: bla
   3953..4813    +  CDS            AmpR: β-lactamase; bla; confers resistance to ampicillin, carbenicillin, and related antibiotics
   4984..5572    +  rep_origin     ori: high-copy-number ColE1/pMB1/pBR322/pUC origin of replication
   5755..5847    +  CDS            lacI (fragment): lac repressor; lacI; The lac repressor binds to the lac operator to inhibit transcription in E. coli. This inhibition can be relieved by adding lactose or isopropyl-β-D-thiogalactopyranoside (IPTG).
   5860..5881    +  protein_bind   CAP binding site: CAP binding activates transcription in the presence of cAMP. E. coli catabolite activator protein
   5896..5926    +  promoter       lac promoter: promoter for the E. coli lac operon
   5934..5950    +  protein_bind   lac operator: The lac repressor binds to the lac operator to inhibit transcription in E. coli. This inhibition can be relieved by adding lactose or isopropyl-β-D-thiogalactopyranoside (IPTG). lac repressor encoded by lacI
   5995..6013    +  promoter       T3 promoter: promoter for bacteriophage T3 RNA polymerase
   6041..6267    +  promoter       RSV promoter: Rous sarcoma virus enhancer/promoter
   6268..6448    +  LTR            5' LTR (truncated): truncated 5' long terminal repeat (LTR) from HIV-1
   6495..6620    +  misc_feature   HIV-1 Ψ: packaging signal of human immunodeficiency virus type 1
   6604..6967    +  CDS            HIV-1 gag (fragment): gag protein from human immunodeficiency virus 1; gag
   7113..7346    +  misc_feature   RRE: The Rev response element (RRE) of HIV-1 allows for Rev-dependent mRNA export from the nucleus to the cytoplasm.
   7723..7749    +  CDS            Rev (fragment): human immunodeficiency virus 1 (HIV-1) Rev protein; rev; enhances nuclear export of unspliced and incompletely spliced viral mRNAs
   7753..7993    +  promoter       U6 promoter: RNA polymerase III promoter for human U6 snRNA
   8023..8098    +  misc_RNA       gRNA scaffold: guide RNA scaffold for the Streptococcus pyogenes CRISPR/Cas9 system
   8154..8271    +  misc_feature   cPPT/CTS: central polypurine tract and central termination sequence of HIV-1
