[The description below was written by a language model from this plasmid's Addgene catalogue record and pLannotate feature annotations shown in this document.]
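Description:
NPR1 gRNA (BRDN0001148927) is a third-generation lentiviral CRISPR guide plasmid built on the lentiGuide-Puro backbone and designed to target human NPR1, the natriuretic peptide receptor also known as NPRA or GUCY2A. It is propagated in E. coli as a high-copy plasmid through a ColE1/pUC-type origin with ampicillin selection from the bla gene. The backbone also carries an f1 origin, an SV40 origin and poly(A) signal, and remnants of a lac/T3/T7 cloning region.

The viral genome is transcribed in packaging cells from an RSV promoter fused to a truncated HIV-1 5' LTR, which makes it independent of Tat. It includes the Ψ packaging signal with a partial gag segment, the Rev response element for nuclear export of the full-length RNA, and a cPPT/CTS. It ends in a ΔU3 self-inactivating 3' LTR, so the integrated provirus lacks LTR promoter activity. Within this frame, a human U6 RNA polymerase III promoter drives the NPR1-specific spacer joined to the Streptococcus pyogenes Cas9 guide RNA scaffold. A separate cassette uses the EF-1α core promoter with its intron A to express puromycin N-acetyltransferase, followed by a WPRE to enhance transcript expression, allowing puromycin selection of transduced mammalian cells.

The plasmid does not encode Cas9, so it must be paired with a separate Cas9 vector or used in cells that already express the nuclease. The guide was designed against the NPR1 reference transcript and belongs to a human kinome guide collection associated with work on optimised sgRNA design. Its typical use is knockout of NPR1 in human cells.
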