Addgene plasmid #77306: NPR1 gRNA (BRDN0001148927)
Purpose: 3rd generation lentiviral gRNA plasmid targeting human NPR1
Depositing lab: John Doench & David Root. Depositing organization: Broad Institute. Publication: Optimized sgRNA design to maximize activity and minimize off-target effects of CRISPR-Cas9. Doench JG, Fusi N, Sullender M, Hegde M, Vaimberg EW, Donovan KF, Smith I, Tothova Z, Wilen C, Orchard R, Virgin HW, Listgarten J, Root DE. Nat Biotechnol. 2016 Jan 18. doi: 10.1038/nbt.3437. PubMed 26780180.
Backbone
  Vector backbone: lentiGuide-Puro
  Backbone manufacturer: Zhang Lab (Addgene plasmid # 52963)
  Vector type: Mammalian Expression, Lentiviral, CRISPR
  Selectable markers: Puromycin
Growth in bacteria
  Bacterial resistance: Ampicillin, 100 μg/mL
  Growth temperature: 37°C
  Growth strain: DH5alpha
  Copy number: High Copy
Gene/Insert
  Gene/Insert name: NPR1 (alt names: NPR1; NM_000906.3)
  gRNA/shRNA sequence: CGACCGCCTCAATATTACGG
  Species: H. sapiens (human)
  Entrez Gene: NPR1 (a.k.a. ANPRA, ANPa, GUC2A, GUCY2A, NPRA)
  Promoter: hU6
  Cloning method: Unknown
  Sequencing primers: 5′ U6-F; 3′ pS2-R
Terms and licenses: Academic/Nonprofit Terms; Industry Terms: Not Available to Industry
Depositor comments: The gRNA was designed to target the following Genbank reference sequence(s): NM_000906.3. Note that this plasmid does NOT contain Cas9. It should be used in conjunction with lentiCas9-Blast (Addgene #52962) or otherwise with cell lines already expressing Cas9. Browse the full kinome gRNA library at http://www.addgene.org/pooled-library/broadgpp-human-kinome/ or visit http://www.broadinstitute.org/rnai/public/ for detailed protocols and information.
How to cite: NPR1 gRNA (BRDN0001148927) was a gift from John Doench & David Root (Addgene plasmid # 77306 ; http://n2t.net/addgene:77306 ; RRID:Addgene_77306)
