>Addgene plasmid #77306 | NPR1 gRNA (BRDN0001148927) | depositor partial sequence | sequence record 144766 | Target Sequence
CGACCGCCTCAATATTACGG
