>Addgene plasmid #77306 | NPR1 gRNA (BRDN0001148927) | addgene partial sequence | sequence record 187503 | hU6-F
TAGAAAGTAATAATTTCTTGGGTAGTTTGCAGTTTTAAAATTATGTTTTAAAATGGACTATCATATGCTT
ACCGTAACTTGAAAGTATTTCGATTTCTTGGCTTTATATATCTTGTGGAAAGGACGAAACACCGCGACCG
CCTCAATATTACGGGTTTTAGAGCTAGAAATAGCAAGTTAAAATAAGGCTAGTCCGTTATCAACTTGAAA
AAGTGGCACCGAGTCGGTGCTTTTTTAAGCTTGGCGTAACTAGATCTTGAGACAAATGGCAGTATTCATC
CACAATTTTAAAAGAAAAGGGGGGATTGGGGGGTACAGTGCAGGGGAAAGAATAGTAGACATAATAGCAA
CAGACATACAAACTAAAGAATTACAAAAACAAATTACAAAAATTCAAAATTTTCGGGTTTATTACAGGGA
CAGCAGAGATCCACTTTGGCGCCGGCTCGAGGGGGCCCGGGTGCAAAGATGGATAAAGTTTTAAACAGAG
AGGAATCTTTGCAGCTAATGGACCTTCTAGGTCTTGAAAGGAGTGGGAATTGGCTCCGGTGCCCGTCAGT
GGGCAGAGCG
